>Addgene plasmid #104454 | PB-TRE-EGFP-EF1a-rtTA | depositor full sequence | sequence record 197966 | PB-TRE-EGFP-EF1a-rtTA sequence 8316 bps
ACTCTTCCTTTTTCAATATTATTGAAGCATTTATCAGGGTTATTGTCTCATGAGCGGATACATATTTGAA
TGTATTTAGAAAAATAAACAAATAGGGGTTCCGCGCACATTTCCCCGAAAAGTGCCACCTAAATTGTAAG
CGTTAATATTTTGTTAAAATTCGCGTTAAATTTTTGTTAAATCAGCTCATTTTTTAACCAATAGGCCGAA
ATCGGCAAAATCCCTTATAAATCAAAAGAATAGACCGAGATAGGGT
[37 nt withheld, positions 257-293]
AAAGAACGTGGACTCCAACGTCAAAGG
[49 nt withheld, positions 321-369]
T
[91 nt withheld, positions 371-461]
G
[124 nt withheld, positions 463-586]
CCCATTCGCCATTCAGGCTGCGCAACTGTTGGGAAGGGCGATCGGTGCGGGCCTCTTCGCTATTACGCCA
GCTGGCGAAAGGGGGATGTGCTGCAAGGCGATTAAGTTGGGTAACGCCAGGGTTTTCCCAGTCACGACGT
TGTAAAACGACGGCCAGTGAGCGCGCCTCGTTCATTCACGTTTTTGAACCCGTGGAGGACGGGCAGACTC
GCGGTGCAAATGTGTTTTACAGCGTGATGGAGCAGATGAAGATGCTCGACACGCTGCAGAACACGCAGCT
AGATTAACCCTAGAAAGATAATCATATTGTGACGTACGTTAAAGATAATCATGTGTAAAATTGACGCATG
TGTTTTATCGGTCTGTATATCGAGGTTTATTTATTAATTTGAATAGATATTAAGTTTTATTATATTTACA
CTTACATACTAATAATAAATTCAACAAACAATTTATTTATGTTTATTTATTTATTAAAAAAAACAAAAAC
TCAAAATTTCTTCTATAAAGTAACAAAACTTTTATGAGGGACAGCCCCCCCCCAAAGCCCCCAGGGATGT
AATTACGTCCCTCCCCCGCTAGGGGGCAGCAGCGAGCCGCCCGGGGCTCCGCTCCGGTCCGGCGCTCCCC
CCGCATCCCCGAGCCGGCAGCGTGCGGGGACAGCCCGGGCACGGGGAAGGTGGCACGGGATCGCTTTCCT
CTGAACGCTTCTCGCTGCTCTTTGAGCCTGCAGACACCTGGGGGGATACGGGGAAAAGGCCTCCACGGCC
ACTAGTCTTTCGTCTTCAAGAATTCCGTTTACTCCCTATCAGTGATAGAGAACGTATGAAGAGTTTACTC
CCTATCAGTGATAGAGAACGTATGCAGACTTTACTCCCTATCAGTGATAGAGAACGTATAAGGAGTTTAC
TCCCTATCAGTGATAGAGAACGTATGACCAGTTTACTCCCTATCAGTGATAGAGAACGTATCTACAGTTT
ACTCCCTATCAGTGATAGAGAACGTATATCCAGTTTACTCCCTATCAGTGATAGAGAACGTATAAGCTTT
AGGCGTGTACGGTGGGCGCCTATAAAAGCAGAGCTCGTTTAGTGAACCGTCAGATCGCCTGGAGCAATTC
CACAACACTTTTGTCTTATACCAACTTTCCGTACCACTTCCTACCCTCGTAAAGGTCTAGAGCTAGCGCC
ACCATGGTGAGCAAGGGCGAGGAGCTGTTCACCGGGGTGGTGCCCATCCTGGTCGAGCTGGACGGCGACG
TAAACGGCCACAAGTTCAGCGTGTCCGGCGAGGGCGAGGGCGATGCCACCTACGGCAAGCTGACCCTGAA
GTTCATCTGCACCACCGGCAAGCTGCCCGTGCCCTGGCCCACCCTCGTGACCACCCTGACCTACGGCGTG
CAGTGCTTCAGCCGCTACCCCGACCACATGAAGCAGCACGACTTCTTCAAGTCCGCCATGCCCGAAGGCT
ACGTCCAGGAGCGCACCATCTTCTTCAAGGACGACGGCAACTACAAGACCCGCGCCGAGGTGAAGTTCGA
GGGCGACACCCTGGTGAACCGCATCGAGCTGAAGGGCATCGACTTCAAGGAGGACGGCAACATCCTGGGG
CACAAGCTGGAGTACAACTACAACAGCCACAACGTCTATATCATGGCCGACAAGCAGAAGAACGGCATCA
AGGTGAACTTCAAGATCCGCCACAACATCGAGGACGGCAGCGTGCAGCTCGCCGACCACTACCAGCAGAA
CACCCCCATCGGCGACGGCCCCGTGCTGCTGCCCGACAACCACTACCTGAGCACCCAGTCCGCCCTGAGC
AAAGACCCCAACGAGAAGCGCGATCACATGGTCCTGCTGGAGTTCGTGACCGCCGCCGGGATCACTCTCG
GCATGGACGAGCTGTACAAGCTCGAGGGTAAGCCTATCCCTAACCCTCTCCTCGGTCTCGATTCTACGTA
GTAATGAACCGGTCCACCACCACCACCACCACTAAGGATCCGGGGTTGGGGTTGCGCCTTTTCCAAGCAC
CTGCTACATAGCGGTACCCCTCGACTGTGCCTTCTAGTTGCCAGCCATCTGTTGTTTGCCCCTCCCCCGT
GCCTTCCTTGACCCTGGAAGGTGCCACTCCCACTGTCCTTTCCTAATAAAATGAGGAAATTGCATCGCAT
TGTCTGAGTAGGTGTCATTCTATTCTGGGGGGTGGGGTGGGGCAGGACAGCAAGGGGGAGGATTGGGAAG
ACAATAGCAGGCATGCTGGGGATGCGGTGGGCTCTTCGAATTTAAATCGGATCCAGCTGAATCTAAGTGG
ATCTGCGATCGCTCCGGTGCCCGTCAGTGGGCAGAGCGCACATCGCCCACAGTCCCCGAGAAGTTGGGGG
GAGGGGTCGGCAATTGAACGGGTGCCTAGAGAAGGTGGCGCGGGGTAAACTGGGAAAGTGATGTCGTGTA
CTGGCTCCGCCTTTTTCCCGAGGGTGGGGGAGAACCGTATATAAGTGCAGTAGTCGCCGTGAACGTTCTT
TTTCGCAACGGGTTTGCCGCCAGAACACAGCTGAAGCTTCGAGGGGCTCGCATCTCTCCTTCACGCGCCC
GCCGCCCTACCTGAGGCCGCCATCCACGCCGGTTGAGTCGCGTTCTGCCGCCTCCCGCCTGTGGTGCCTC
CTGAACTGCGTCCGCCGTCTAGGTAAGTTTAAAGCTCAGGTCGAGACCGGGCCTTTGTCCGGCGCTCCCT
TGGAGCCTACCTAGACTCAGCCGGCTCTCCACGCTTTGCCTGACCCTGCTTGCTCAACTCTACGTCTTTG
TTTCGTTTTCTGTTCTGCGCCGTTACAGATCTAAGCTGTGACCGGCGCCTACTCTAGAGCCGCCATGTCT
AGACTGGACAAGAGCAAAGTCATAAACTCTGCTCTGGAATTACTCAATGGAGTCGGTATCGAAGGCCTGA
CGACAAGGAAACTCGCTCAAAAGCTGGGAGTTGAGCAGCCTACCCTGTACTGGCACGTGAAGAACAAGCG
GGCCCTGCTCGATGCCCTGCCAATCGAGATGCTGGACAGGCATCATACCCACTCCTGCCCCCTGGAAGGC
GAGTCATGGCAAGACTTTCTGCGGAACAACGCCAAGTCATACCGCTGTGCTCTCCTCTCACATCGCGACG
GGGCTAAAGTGCATCTCGGCACCCGCCCAACAGAGAAACAGTACGAAACCCTGGAAAATCAGCTCGCGTT
CCTGTGTCAGCAAGGCTTCTCCCTGGAGAACGCACTGTACGCTCTGTCCGCCGTGGGCCACTTTACACTG
GGCTGCGTATTGGAGGAACAGGAGCATCAAGTAGCAAAAGAGGAAAGAGAGACACCTACCACCGATTCTA
TGCCCCCACTTCTGAAACAAGCAATTGAGCTGTTCGACCGGCAGGGAGCCGAACCTGCCTTCCTTTTCGG
CCTGGAACTAATCATATGTGGCCTGGAGAAACAGCTAAAGTGCGAAAGCGGCGGGCCGACCGACGCCCTT
GACGATTTTGACTTAGACATGCTCCCAGCCGATGCCCTTGACGACTTTGACCTTGATATGCTGCCTGCTG
ACGCTCTTGACGATTTTGACCTTGACATGCTCCCCGGGGAGGGCAGAGGAAGTCTTCTAACATGCGGTGA
CGTGGAGGAGAATCCCGGCCCTATGACCGAGTACAAGCCCACGGTGCGCCTCGCCACCCGCGACGACGTC
CCCAGGGCCGTACGCACCCTCGCCGCCGCGTTCGCCGACTACCCCGCCACGCGCCACACCGTCGATCCGG
ACCGCCACATCGAGCGGGTCACCGAGCTGCAAGAACTCTTCCTCACGCGCGTCGGGCTCGACATCGGCAA
GGTGTGGGTCGCGGACGACGGCGCCGCGGTGGCGGTCTGGACCACGCCGGAGAGCGTCGAAGCGGGGGCG
GTGTTCGCCGAGATCGGCCCGCGCATGGCCGAGTTGAGCGGTTCCCGGCTGGCCGCGCAGCAACAGATGG
AAGGCCTCCTGGCGCCGCACCGGCCCAAGGAGCCCGCGTGGTTCCTGGCCACCGTCGGCGTCTCGCCCGA
CCACCAGGGCAAGGGTCTGGGCAGCGCCGTCGTGCTCCCCGGAGTGGAGGCGGCCGAGCGCGCCGGGGTG
CCCGCCTTCCTGGAGACCTCCGCGCCCCGCAACCTCCCCTTCTACGAGCGGCTCGGCTTCACCGTCACCG
CCGACGTCGAGGTGCCCGAAGGACCGCGCACCTGGTGCATGACCCGCAAGCCCGGTGCCTGAGTCGACAA
TCAACCTCTGGATTACAAAATTTGTGGGTTAACTTGTTTATTGCAGCTTATAATGGTTACAAATAAAGCA
ATAGCATCACAAATTTCACAAATAAAGCATTTTTTTCACTGCATTCTAGTTGTGGTTTGTCCAAACTCAT
CAATGTATCTTATCATGTCTGGAATTGACTCAAATGATGTCAATTAGTCTATCAGAAGCTATCTGGTCTC
CCTTCCGGGGGACAAGACATCCCTGTTTAATATTTAAACAGCAGTGTTCCCAAACTGGGTTCTTATATCC
CTTGCTCTGGTCAACCAGGTTGCAGGGTTTCCTGTCCTCACAGGAACGAAGTCCCTAAAGAAACAGTGGC
AGCCAGGTTTAGCCCCGGAATTGACTGGATTCCTTTTTTAGGGCCCATTGGTATGGCTTTTTCCCCGTAT
CCCCCCAGGTGTCTGCAGGCTCAAAGAGCAGCGAGAAGCGTTCAGAGGAAAGCGATCCCGTGCCACCTTC
CCCGTGCCCGGGCTGTCCCCGCACGCTGCCGGCTCGGGGATGCGGGGGGAGCGCCGGACCGGAGCGGAGC
CCCGGGCGGCTCGCTGCTGCCCCCTAGCGGGGGAGGGACGTAATTACATCCCTGGGGGCTTTGGGGGGGG
GCTGTCCCTGATATCTATAACAAGAAAATATATATATAATAAGTTATCACGTAAGTAGAACATGAAATAA
CAATATAATTATCGTATGAGTTAAATCTTAAAAGTCACGTAAAAGATAATCATGCGTCATTTTGACTCAC
GCGGTCGTTATAGTTCAAAATCAGTGACACTTACCGCATTGACAAGCACGCCTCACGGGAGCTCCAAGCG
GCGACTGAGATGTCCTAAATGCACAGCGACGGATTCGCGCTATTTAGAAAGAGAGAGCAATATTTCAAGA
ATGCATGCGTCAATTTTACGCAGACTATCTTTCTAGGGTTAATCTAGCTGCATCAGGATCATATCGTCGG
GTCTTTTTTCCGGCTCAGTCATCGCCCAAGCTGGCGCTATCTGGGCATCGGGGAGGAAGAAGCCCGTGCC
TTTTCCCGCGAGGTTGAAGCGGCATGGAAAGAGTTTGCCGAGGATGACTGCTGCTGCATTGACGTTGAGC
GAAAACGCACGTTTACCATGATGATTCGGGAAGGTGTGGCCATGCACGCCTTTAACGGTGAACTGTTCGT
TCAGGCCACCTGGGATACCAGTTCGTCGCGGCTTTTCCGGACACAGTTCCGGATGGTCAGCCCGAAGCGC
ATCAGCAACCCGAACAATACCGGCGACAGCCGGAACTGCCGTGCCGGTGTGCAGATTAATGACAGCGGTG
CGGCGCTGGGATATTACGTCAGCGAGGACGGGTATCCTGGCTGGATGCCGCAGAAATGGACATGGATACC
CCGTGAGTTACCCGGCGGGCGCGCTTGGCGTAATCATGGTCATAGCTGTTTCCTGTGTGAAATTGTTATC
CGCTCACAATTCCACACAACATACGAGCCGGAAGCATAAAGTGTAAAGCCTGGGGTGCCTAATGAGTGAG
CTAACTCACATTAATTGCGTTGCGCTCACTGCCCGCTTTCCAGTCGGGAAACCTGTCGTGCCAGCTGCAT
TAATGAATCGGCCAACGCGCGGGGAGAGGCGGTTTGCGTATTGGGCGCTCTTCCGCTTCCTCGCTCACTG
ACTCGCTGCGCTCGGTCGTTCGGCTGCGGCGAGCGGTATCAGCTCACTCAAAGGCGGTAATACGGTTATC
CACAGAATCAGGGGATAACGCAGGAAAGAACATGTGAGCAAAAGGCCAGCAAAAGGCCAGGAACCGTAAA
AAGGCCGCGTTGCTGGCGTTTTTCCATAGGCTCCGCCCCCCTGACGAGCATCACAAAAATCGACGCTCAA
GTCAGAGGTGGCGAAACCCGACAGGACTATAAAGATACCAGGCGTTTCCCCCTGGAAGCTCCCTCGTGCG
CTCTCCTGTTCCGACCCTGCCGCTTACCGGATACCTGTCCGCCTTTCTCCCTTCGGGAAGCGTGGCGCTT
TCTCATAGCTCACGCTGTAGGTATCTCAGTTCGGTGTAGGTCGTTCGCTCCAAGCTGGGCTGTGTGCACG
AACCCCCCGTTCAGCCCGACCGCTGCGCCTTATCCGGTAACTATCGTCTTGAGTCCAACCCGGTAAGACA
CGACTTATCGCCACTGGCAGCAGCCACTGGTAACAGGATTAGCAGAGCGAGGTATGTAGGCGGTGCTACA
GAGTTCTTGAAGTGGTGGCCTAACTACGGCTACACTAGAAGGACAGTATTTGGTATCTGCGCTCTGCTGA
AGCCAGTTACCTTCGGAAAAAGAGTTGGTAGCTCTTGATCCGGCAAACAAACCACCGCTGGTAGCGGTGG
TTTTTTTGTTTGCAAGCAGCAGATTACGCGCAGAAAAAAAGGATCTCAAGAAGATCCTTTGATCTTTTCT
ACGGGGTCTGACGCTCAGTGGAACGAAAACTCACGTTAAGGGATTTTGGTCATGAGATTATCAAAAAGGA
TCTTCACCTAGATCCTTTTAAATTAAAAATGAAGTTTTAAATCAATCTAAAGTATATATGAGTAAACTTG
GTCTGACAGTTACCAATGCTTAATCAGTGAGGCACCTATCTCAGCGATCTGTCTATTTCGTTCATCCATA
GTTGCCTGACTCCCCGTCGTGTAGATAACTACGATACGGGAGGGCTTACCATCTGGCCCCAGTGCTGCAA
TGATACCGCGAGACCCACGCTCACCGGCTCCAGATTTATCAGCAATAAACCAGCCAGCCGGAAGGGCCGA
GCGCAGAAGTGGTCCTGCAACTTTATCCGCCTCCATCCAGTCTATTAATTGTTGCCGGGAAGCTAGAGTA
AGTAGTTCGCCAGTTAATAGTTTGCGCAACGTTGTTGCCATTGCTACAGGCATCGTGGTGTCACGCTCGT
CGTTTGGTATGGCTTCATTCAGCTCCGGTTCCCAACGATCAAGGCGAGTTACATGATCCCCCATGTTGTG
CAAAAAAGCGGTTAGCTCCTTCGGTCCTCCGATCGTTGTCAGAAGTAAGTTGGCCGCAGTGTTATCACTC
ATGGTTATGGCAGCACTGCATAATTCTCTTACTGTCATGCCATCCGTAAGATGCTTTTCTGTGACTGGTG
AGTACTCAACCAAGTCATTCTGAGAATAGTGTATGCGGCGACCGAGTTGCTCTTGCCCGGCGTCAATACG
GGATAATACCGCGCCACATAGCAGAACTTTAAAAGTGCTCATCATTGGAAAACGTTCTTCGGGGCGAAAA
CTCTCAAGGATCTTACCGCTGTTGAGATCCAGTTCGATGTAACCCACTCGTGCACCCAACTGATCTTCAG
CATCTTTTACTTTCACCAGCGTTTCTGGGTGAGCAAAAACAGGAAGGCAAAATGCCGCAAAAAAGGGAAT
AAGGGCGACACGGAAATGTTGAATACTCAT
Features (pLannotate 1.2.2; 25 found; start..end, strand, type, name):
      1..105     -  promoter       AmpR promoter: bla
    158..586     -  rep_origin     f1 ori (sequence partly withheld): f1 bacteriophage origin of replication; arrow indicates direction of (+) strand synthesis
    591..746     -  CDS            lacZα (fragment): LacZα fragment of β-galactosidase; lacZ fragment
    748..867     +  CDS            B (fragment): PORTL_LAMBD - Experimental evidence at protein level: Swiss-Prot protein existence level 1. Forms the portal vertex of the capsid (PubMed:6228056, PubMed:6232391). This portal plays critical roles in head assembly, genome packaging, neck/tail attachment, and genome ejection (Probable). The portal protein multimerizes as a single ring-shaped homododecamer arranged around a central channel (PubMed:6232391). Binds to the terminase subunits to form the packaging machine (PubMed:7799432). From Escherichia phage lambda (Bacteriophage lambda).
   1383..1759    +  promoter       TRE3G promoter: 3rd-generation Tet-responsive promoter that can be activated by binding of Tet-On® 3G
   1780..2496    +  CDS            EGFP: EGFP is a basic (constitutively fluorescent) green fluorescent protein published in 1996, derived from Aequorea victoria. It is reported to be a rapidly-maturing weak dimer with moderate acid sensitivity.
   2503..2544    +  CDS            V5 tag: epitope tag from simian virus 5
   2560..2578    +  CDS            9xHis (fragment): 9xHis affinity tag
   2588..2613    +  promoter       hPGK promoter (fragment): human phosphoglycerate kinase 1 promoter
   2641..2848    +  polyA_signal   bGH poly(A) signal: bovine growth hormone polyadenylation signal
   2925..3136    +  promoter       EF-1α core promoter: core promoter for human elongation factor EF-1α
   3149..3417    +  LTR            5' LTR (truncated): truncated 5' long terminal repeat (LTR) from human T-cell leukemia virus (HTLV) type 1
   3451..4148    +  CDS            rtTA3 (fragment): reverse tetracycline transactivator 3 activates expression from Tet-responsive promoters in the presence of doxycycline
   4078..4188    +  CDS            VP48: 3 tandem repeats of the minimal activation domain of herpes simplex virus VP16 (Cheng et al., 2013)
   4249..4848    +  CDS            PuroR: puromycin N-acetyltransferase; pac from Streptomyces alboniger; confers resistance to puromycin
   4855..4882    +  misc_feature   WPRE (fragment): woodchuck hepatitis virus posttranscriptional regulatory element
   4887..5008    +  polyA_signal   SV40 poly(A) signal: SV40 polyadenylation signal
   5026..5117    +  ncRNA          G-CSF SLDE: Accession: RF00183 - G-CSF factor stem-loop destabilising element (SLDE)
   5814..6281    +  CDS            B (fragment): PORTL_LAMBD - Experimental evidence at protein level: Swiss-Prot protein existence level 1. Forms the portal vertex of the capsid (PubMed:6228056, PubMed:6232391). This portal plays critical roles in head assembly, genome packaging, neck/tail attachment, and genome ejection (Probable). The portal protein multimerizes as a single ring-shaped homododecamer arranged around a central channel (PubMed:6232391). Binds to the terminase subunits to form the packaging machine (PubMed:7799432). From Escherichia phage lambda (Bacteriophage lambda).
   6319..6335    -  protein_bind   lac operator: The lac repressor binds to the lac operator to inhibit transcription in E. coli. This inhibition can be relieved by adding lactose or isopropyl-β-D-thiogalactopyranoside (IPTG). lac repressor encoded by lacI
   6343..6373    -  promoter       lac promoter: promoter for the E. coli lac operon
   6388..6409    -  protein_bind   CAP binding site: CAP binding activates transcription in the presence of cAMP. E. coli catabolite activator protein
   6422..6514    -  CDS            lacI (fragment): lac repressor; lacI; The lac repressor binds to the lac operator to inhibit transcription in E. coli. This inhibition can be relieved by adding lactose or isopropyl-β-D-thiogalactopyranoside (IPTG).
   6697..7285    -  rep_origin     ori: high-copy-number ColE1/pMB1/pBR322/pUC origin of replication
   7456..8316    -  CDS            AmpR: β-lactamase; bla; confers resistance to ampicillin, carbenicillin, and related antibiotics
