>Addgene plasmid #104454 | PB-TRE-EGFP-EF1a-rtTA | addgene full sequence | sequence record 438464 | Addgene NGS Result
TCATACTCTTCCTTTTTCAATATTATTGAAGCATTTATCAGGGTTATTGTCTCATGAGCGGATACATATT
TGAATGTATTTAGAAAAATAAACAAATAGGGGTTCCGCGCACATTTCCCCGAAAAGTGCCACCTAAATTG
TAAGCGTTAATATTTTGTTAAAATTCGCGTTAAATTTTTGTTAAATCAGCTCATTTTTTAACCAATAGGC
CGAAATCGGCAAAATCCCTTATAAATCAAAAGAATAGACCGAGATAGGGT
[37 nt withheld, positions 261-297]
AAAGAACGTGGACTCCAACGTCAAAGG
[49 nt withheld, positions 325-373]
T
[91 nt withheld, positions 375-465]
G
[124 nt withheld, positions 467-590]
CCCATTCGCCATTCAGGCTGCGCAACTGTTGGGAAGGGCGATCGGTGCGGGCCTCTTCGCTATTACGCCA
GCTGGCGAAAGGGGGATGTGCTGCAAGGCGATTAAGTTGGGTAACGCCAGGGTTTTCCCAGTCACGACGT
TGTAAAACGACGGCCAGTGAGCGCGCCTCGTTCATTCACGTTTTTGAACCCGTGGAGGACGGGCAGACTC
GCGGTGCAAATGTGTTTTACAGCGTGATGGAGCAGATGAAGATGCTCGACACGCTGCAGAACACGCAGCT
AGATTAACCCTAGAAAGATAATCATATTGTGACGTACGTTAAAGATAATCATGTGTAAAATTGACGCATG
TGTTTTATCGGTCTGTATATCGAGGTTTATTTATTAATTTGAATAGATATTAAGTTTTATTATATTTACA
CTTACATACTAATAATAAATTCAACAAACAATTTATTTATGTTTATTTATTTATTAAAAAAAACAAAAAC
TCAAAATTTCTTCTATAAAGTAACAAAACTTTTATGAGGGACAGCCCCCCCCCAAAGCCCCCAGGGATGT
AATTACGTCCCTCCCCCGCTAGGGGGCAGCAGCGAGCCGCCCGGGGCTCCGCTCCGGTCCGGCGCTCCCC
CCGCATCCCCGAGCCGGCAGCGTGCGGGGACAGCCCGGGCACGGGGAAGGTGGCACGGGATCGCTTTCCT
CTGAACGCTTCTCGCTGCTCTTTGAGCCTGCAGACACCTGGGGGGATACGGGGAAAAGGCCTCCACGGCC
ACTAGTCTTTCGTCTTCAAGAATTCCGTTTACTCCCTATCAGTGATAGAGAACGTATGAAGAGTTTACTC
CCTATCAGTGATAGAGAACGTATGCAGACTTTACTCCCTATCAGTGATAGAGAACGTATAAGGAGTTTAC
TCCCTATCAGTGATAGAGAACGTATGACCAGTTTACTCCCTATCAGTGATAGAGAACGTATCTACAGTTT
ACTCCCTATCAGTGATAGAGAACGTATATCCAGTTTACTCCCTATCAGTGATAGAGAACGTATAAGCTTT
AGGCGTGTACGGTGGGCGCCTATAAAAGCAGAGCTCGTTTAGTGAACCGTCAGATCGCCTGGAGCAATTC
CACAACACTTTTGTCTTATACCAACTTTCCGTACCACTTCCTACCCTCGTAAAGGTCTAGAGCTAGCGCC
ACCATGGTGAGCAAGGGCGAGGAGCTGTTCACCGGGGTGGTGCCCATCCTGGTCGAGCTGGACGGCGACG
TAAACGGCCACAAGTTCAGCGTGTCCGGCGAGGGCGAGGGCGATGCCACCTACGGCAAGCTGACCCTGAA
GTTCATCTGCACCACCGGCAAGCTGCCCGTGCCCTGGCCCACCCTCGTGACCACCCTGACCTACGGCGTG
CAGTGCTTCAGCCGCTACCCCGACCACATGAAGCAGCACGACTTCTTCAAGTCCGCCATGCCCGAAGGCT
ACGTCCAGGAGCGCACCATCTTCTTCAAGGACGACGGCAACTACAAGACCCGCGCCGAGGTGAAGTTCGA
GGGCGACACCCTGGTGAACCGCATCGAGCTGAAGGGCATCGACTTCAAGGAGGACGGCAACATCCTGGGG
CACAAGCTGGAGTACAACTACAACAGCCACAACGTCTATATCATGGCCGACAAGCAGAAGAACGGCATCA
AGGTGAACTTCAAGATCCGCCACAACATCGAGGACGGCAGCGTGCAGCTCGCCGACCACTACCAGCAGAA
CACCCCCATCGGCGACGGCCCCGTGCTGCTGCCCGACAACCACTACCTGAGCACCCAGTCCGCCCTGAGC
AAAGACCCCAACGAGAAGCGCGATCACATGGTCCTGCTGGAGTTCGTGACCGCCGCCGGGATCACTCTCG
GCATGGACGAGCTGTACAAGCTCGAGGGTAAGCCTATCCCTAACCCTCTCCTCGGTCTCGATTCTACGTA
GTAATGAACCGGTCCACCACCACCACCACCACTAAGGATCCGGGGTTGGGGTTGCGCCTTTTCCAAGCAC
CTGCTACATAGCGGTACCCCTCGACTGTGCCTTCTAGTTGCCAGCCATCTGTTGTTTGCCCCTCCCCCGT
GCCTTCCTTGACCCTGGAAGGTGCCACTCCCACTGTCCTTTCCTAATAAAATGAGGAAATTGCATCGCAT
TGTCTGAGTAGGTGTCATTCTATTCTGGGGGGTGGGGTGGGGCAGGACAGCAAGGGGGAGGATTGGGAAG
ACAATAGCAGGCATGCTGGGGATGCGGTGGGCTCTTCGAATTTAAATCGGATCCAGCTGAATCTAAGTGG
ATCTGCGATCGCTCCGGTGCCCGTCAGTGGGCAGAGCGCACATCGCCCACAGTCCCCGAGAAGTTGGGGG
GAGGGGTCGGCAATTGAACGGGTGCCTAGAGAAGGTGGCGCGGGGTAAACTGGGAAAGTGATGTCGTGTA
CTGGCTCCGCCTTTTTCCCGAGGGTGGGGGAGAACCGTATATAAGTGCAGTAGTCGCCGTGAACGTTCTT
TTTCGCAACGGGTTTGCCGCCAGAACACAGCTGAAGCTTCGAGGGGCTCGCATCTCTCCTTCACGCGCCC
GCCGCCCTACCTGAGGCCGCCATCCACGCCGGTTGAGTCGCGTTCTGCCGCCTCCCGCCTGTGGTGCCTC
CTGAACTGCGTCCGCCGTCTAGGTAAGTTTAAAGCTCAGGTCGAGACCGGGCCTTTGTCCGGCGCTCCCT
TGGAGCCTACCTAGACTCAGCCGGCTCTCCACGCTTTGCCTGACCCTGCTTGCTCAACTCTACGTCTTTG
TTTCGTTTTCTGTTCTGCGCCGTTACAGATCTAAGCTGTGACCGGCGCCTACTCTAGAGCCGCCATGTCT
AGACTGGACAAGAGCAAAGTCATAAACTCTGCTCTGGAATTACTCAATGGAGTCGGTATCGAAGGCCTGA
CGACAAGGAAACTCGCTCAAAAGCTGGGAGTTGAGCAGCCTACCCTGTACTGGCACGTGAAGAACAAGCG
GGCCCTGCTCGATGCCCTGCCAATCGAGATGCTGGACAGGCATCATACCCACTCCTGCCCCCTGGAAGGC
GAGTCATGGCAAGACTTTCTGCGGAACAACGCCAAGTCATACCGCTGTGCTCTCCTCTCACATCGCGACG
GGGCTAAAGTGCATCTCGGCACCCGCCCAACAGAGAAACAGTACGAAACCCTGGAAAATCAGCTCGCGTT
CCTGTGTCAGCAAGGCTTCTCCCTGGAGAACGCACTGTACGCTCTGTCCGCCGTGGGCCACTTTACACTG
GGCTGCGTATTGGAGGAACAGGAGCATCAAGTAGCAAAAGAGGAAAGAGAGACACCTACCACCGATTCTA
TGCCCCCACTTCTGAAACAAGCAATTGAGCTGTTCGACCGGCAGGGAGCCGAACCTGCCTTCCTTTTCGG
CCTGGAACTAATCATATGTGGCCTGGAGAAACAGCTAAAGTGCGAAAGCGGCGGGCCGACCGACGCCCTT
GACGATTTTGACTTAGACATGCTCCCAGCCGATGCCCTTGACGACTTTGACCTTGATATGCTGCCTGCTG
ACGCTCTTGACGATTTTGACCTTGACATGCTCCCCGGGGAGGGCAGAGGAAGTCTTCTAACATGCGGTGA
CGTGGAGGAGAATCCCGGCCCTATGACCGAGTACAAGCCCACGGTGCGCCTCGCCACCCGCGACGACGTC
CCCAGGGCCGTACGCACCCTCGCCGCCGCGTTCGCCGACTACCCCGCCACGCGCCACACCGTCGATCCGG
ACCGCCACATCGAGCGGGTCACCGAGCTGCAAGAACTCTTCCTCACGCGCGTCGGGCTCGACATCGGCAA
GGTGTGGGTCGCGGACGACGGCGCCGCGGTGGCGGTCTGGACCACGCCGGAGAGCGTCGAAGCGGGGGCG
GTGTTCGCCGAGATCGGCCCGCGCATGGCCGAGTTGAGCGGTTCCCGGCTGGCCGCGCAGCAACAGATGG
AAGGCCTCCTGGCGCCGCACCGGCCCAAGGAGCCCGCGTGGTTCCTGGCCACCGTCGGCGTCTCGCCCGA
CCACCAGGGCAAGGGTCTGGGCAGCGCCGTCGTGCTCCCCGGAGTGGAGGCGGCCGAGCGCGCCGGGGTG
CCCGCCTTCCTGGAGACCTCCGCGCCCCGCAACCTCCCCTTCTACGAGCGGCTCGGCTTCACCGTCACCG
CCGACGTCGAGGTGCCCGAAGGACCGCGCACCTGGTGCATGACCCGCAAGCCCGGTGCCTGAGTCGACAA
TCAACCTCTGGATTACAAAATTTGTGGGTTAACTTGTTTATTGCAGCTTATAATGGTTACAAATAAAGCA
ATAGCATCACAAATTTCACAAATAAAGCATTTTTTTCACTGCATTCTAGTTGTGGTTTGTCCAAACTCAT
CAATGTATCTTATCATGTCTGGAATTGACTCAAATGATGTCAATTAGTCTATCAGAAGCTATCTGGTCTC
CCTTCCGGGGGACAAGACATCCCTGTTTAATATTTAAACAGCAGTGTTCCCAAACTGGGTTCTTATATCC
CTTGCTCTGGTCAACCAGGTTGCAGGGTTTCCTGTCCTCACAGGAACGAAGTCCCTAAAGAAACAGTGGC
AGCCAGGTTTAGCCCCGGAATTGACTGGATTCCTTTTTTAGGGCCCATTGGTATGGCTTTTTCCCCGTAT
CCCCCCAGGTGTCTGCAGGCTCAAAGAGCAGCGAGAAGCGTTCAGAGGAAAGCGATCCCGTGCCACCTTC
CCCGTGCCCGGGCTGTCCCCGCACGCTGCCGGCTCGGGGATGCGGGGGGAGCGCCGGACCGGAGCGGAGC
CCCGGGCGGCTCGCTGCTGCCCCCTAGCGGGGGAGGGACGTAATTACATCCCTGGGGGCTTTGGGGGGGG
GCTGTCCCTGATATCTATAACAAGAAAATATATATATAATAAGTTATCACGTAAGTAGAACATGAAATAA
CAATATAATTATCGTATGAGTTAAATCTTAAAAGTCACGTAAAAGATAATCATGCGTCATTTTGACTCAC
GCGGTCGTTATAGTTCAAAATCAGTGACACTTACCGCATTGACAAGCACGCCTCACGGGAGCTCCAAGCG
GCGACTGAGATGTCCTAAATGCACAGCGACGGATTCGCGCTATTTAGAAAGAGAGAGCAATATTTCAAGA
ATGCATGCGTCAATTTTACGCAGACTATCTTTCTAGGGTTAATCTAGCTGCATCAGGATCATATCGTCGG
GTCTTTTTTCCGGCTCAGTCATCGCCCAAGCTGGCGCTATCTGGGCATCGGGGAGGAAGAAGCCCGTGCC
TTTTCCCGCGAGGTTGAAGCGGCATGGAAAGAGTTTGCCGAGGATGACTGCTGCTGCATTGACGTTGAGC
GAAAACGCACGTTTACCATGATGATTCGGGAAGGTGTGGCCATGCACGCCTTTAACGGTGAACTGTTCGT
TCAGGCCACCTGGGATACCAGTTCGTCGCGGCTTTTCCGGACACAGTTCCGGATGGTCAGCCCGAAGCGC
ATCAGCAACCCGAACAATACCGGCGACAGCCGGAACTGCCGTGCCGGTGTGCAGATTAATGACAGCGGTG
CGGCGCTGGGATATTACGTCAGCGAGGACGGGTATCCTGGCTGGATGCCGCAGAAATGGACATGGATACC
CCGTGAGTTACCCGGCGGGCGCGCTTGGCGTAATCATGGTCATAGCTGTTTCCTGTGTGAAATTGTTATC
CGCTCACAATTCCACACAACATACGAGCCGGAAGCATAAAGTGTAAAGCCTGGGGTGCCTAATGAGTGAG
CTAACTCACATTAATTGCGTTGCGCTCACTGCCCGCTTTCCAGTCGGGAAACCTGTCGTGCCAGCTGCAT
TAATGAATCGGCCAACGCGCGGGGAGAGGCGGTTTGCGTATTGGGCGCTCTTCCGCTTCCTCGCTCACTG
ACTCGCTGCGCTCGGTCGTTCGGCTGCGGCGAGCGGTATCAGCTCACTCAAAGGCGGTAATACGGTTATC
CACAGAATCAGGGGATAACGCAGGAAAGAACATGTGAGCAAAAGGCCAGCAAAAGGCCAGGAACCGTAAA
AAGGCCGCGTTGCTGGCGTTTTTCCATAGGCTCCGCCCCCCTGACGAGCATCACAAAAATCGACGCTCAA
GTCAGAGGTGGCGAAACCCGACAGGACTATAAAGATACCAGGCGTTTCCCCCTGGAAGCTCCCTCGTGCG
CTCTCCTGTTCCGACCCTGCCGCTTACCGGATACCTGTCCGCCTTTCTCCCTTCGGGAAGCGTGGCGCTT
TCTCATAGCTCACGCTGTAGGTATCTCAGTTCGGTGTAGGTCGTTCGCTCCAAGCTGGGCTGTGTGCACG
AACCCCCCGTTCAGCCCGACCGCTGCGCCTTATCCGGTAACTATCGTCTTGAGTCCAACCCGGTAAGACA
CGACTTATCGCCACTGGCAGCAGCCACTGGTAACAGGATTAGCAGAGCGAGGTATGTAGGCGGTGCTACA
GAGTTCTTGAAGTGGTGGCCTAACTACGGCTACACTAGAAGAACAGTATTTGGTATCTGCGCTCTGCTGA
AGCCAGTTACCTTCGGAAAAAGAGTTGGTAGCTCTTGATCCGGCAAACAAACCACCGCTGGTAGCGGTGG
TTTTTTTGTTTGCAAGCAGCAGATTACGCGCAGAAAAAAAGGATCTCAAGAAGATCCTTTGATCTTTTCT
ACGGGGTCTGACGCTCAGTGGAACGAAAACTCACGTTAAGGGATTTTGGTCATGAGATTATCAAAAAGGA
TCTTCACCTAGATCCTTTTAAATTAAAAATGAAGTTTTAAATCAATCTAAAGTATATATGAGTAAACTTG
GTCTGACAGTTACCAATGCTTAATCAGTGAGGCACCTATCTCAGCGATCTGTCTATTTCGTTCATCCATA
GTTGCCTGACTCCCCGTCGTGTAGATAACTACGATACGGGAGGGCTTACCATCTGGCCCCAGTGCTGCAA
TGATACCGCGAGACCCACGCTCACCGGCTCCAGATTTATCAGCAATAAACCAGCCAGCCGGAAGGGCCGA
GCGCAGAAGTGGTCCTGCAACTTTATCCGCCTCCATCCAGTCTATTAATTGTTGCCGGGAAGCTAGAGTA
AGTAGTTCGCCAGTTAATAGTTTGCGCAACGTTGTTGCCATTGCTACAGGCATCGTGGTGTCACGCTCGT
CGTTTGGTATGGCTTCATTCAGCTCCGGTTCCCAACGATCAAGGCGAGTTACATGATCCCCCATGTTGTG
CAAAAAAGCGGTTAGCTCCTTCGGTCCTCCGATCGTTGTCAGAAGTAAGTTGGCCGCAGTGTTATCACTC
ATGGTTATGGCAGCACTGCATAATTCTCTTACTGTCATGCCATCCGTAAGATGCTTTTCTGTGACTGGTG
AGTACTCAACCAAGTCATTCTGAGAATAGTGTATGCGGCGACCGAGTTGCTCTTGCCCGGCGTCAATACG
GGATAATACCGCGCCACATAGCAGAACTTTAAAAGTGCTCATCATTGGAAAACGTTCTTCGGGGCGAAAA
CTCTCAAGGATCTTACCGCTGTTGAGATCCAGTTCGATGTAACCCACTCGTGCACCCAACTGATCTTCAG
CATCTTTTACTTTCACCAGCGTTTCTGGGTGAGCAAAAACAGGAAGGCAAAATGCCGCAAAAAAGGGAAT
AAGGGCGACACGGAAATGTTGAATAC
Features (pLannotate 1.2.2; 25 found; start..end, strand, type, name):
      5..109     -  promoter       AmpR promoter: bla
    162..590     -  rep_origin     f1 ori (sequence partly withheld): f1 bacteriophage origin of replication; arrow indicates direction of (+) strand synthesis
    595..750     -  CDS            lacZα (fragment): LacZα fragment of β-galactosidase; lacZ fragment
    752..871     +  CDS            B (fragment): PORTL_LAMBD - Experimental evidence at protein level: Swiss-Prot protein existence level 1. Forms the portal vertex of the capsid (PubMed:6228056, PubMed:6232391). This portal plays critical roles in head assembly, genome packaging, neck/tail attachment, and genome ejection (Probable). The portal protein multimerizes as a single ring-shaped homododecamer arranged around a central channel (PubMed:6232391). Binds to the terminase subunits to form the packaging machine (PubMed:7799432). From Escherichia phage lambda (Bacteriophage lambda).
   1387..1763    +  promoter       TRE3G promoter: 3rd-generation Tet-responsive promoter that can be activated by binding of Tet-On® 3G
   1784..2500    +  CDS            EGFP: EGFP is a basic (constitutively fluorescent) green fluorescent protein published in 1996, derived from Aequorea victoria. It is reported to be a rapidly-maturing weak dimer with moderate acid sensitivity.
   2507..2548    +  CDS            V5 tag: epitope tag from simian virus 5
   2564..2582    +  CDS            9xHis (fragment): 9xHis affinity tag
   2592..2617    +  promoter       hPGK promoter (fragment): human phosphoglycerate kinase 1 promoter
   2645..2852    +  polyA_signal   bGH poly(A) signal: bovine growth hormone polyadenylation signal
   2929..3140    +  promoter       EF-1α core promoter: core promoter for human elongation factor EF-1α
   3153..3421    +  LTR            5' LTR (truncated): truncated 5' long terminal repeat (LTR) from human T-cell leukemia virus (HTLV) type 1
   3455..4152    +  CDS            rtTA3 (fragment): reverse tetracycline transactivator 3 activates expression from Tet-responsive promoters in the presence of doxycycline
   4082..4192    +  CDS            VP48: 3 tandem repeats of the minimal activation domain of herpes simplex virus VP16 (Cheng et al., 2013)
   4253..4852    +  CDS            PuroR: puromycin N-acetyltransferase; pac from Streptomyces alboniger; confers resistance to puromycin
   4859..4886    +  misc_feature   WPRE (fragment): woodchuck hepatitis virus posttranscriptional regulatory element
   4891..5012    +  polyA_signal   SV40 poly(A) signal: SV40 polyadenylation signal
   5030..5121    +  ncRNA          G-CSF SLDE: Accession: RF00183 - G-CSF factor stem-loop destabilising element (SLDE)
   5818..6285    +  CDS            B (fragment): PORTL_LAMBD - Experimental evidence at protein level: Swiss-Prot protein existence level 1. Forms the portal vertex of the capsid (PubMed:6228056, PubMed:6232391). This portal plays critical roles in head assembly, genome packaging, neck/tail attachment, and genome ejection (Probable). The portal protein multimerizes as a single ring-shaped homododecamer arranged around a central channel (PubMed:6232391). Binds to the terminase subunits to form the packaging machine (PubMed:7799432). From Escherichia phage lambda (Bacteriophage lambda).
   6323..6339    -  protein_bind   lac operator: The lac repressor binds to the lac operator to inhibit transcription in E. coli. This inhibition can be relieved by adding lactose or isopropyl-β-D-thiogalactopyranoside (IPTG). lac repressor encoded by lacI
   6347..6377    -  promoter       lac promoter: promoter for the E. coli lac operon
   6392..6413    -  protein_bind   CAP binding site: CAP binding activates transcription in the presence of cAMP. E. coli catabolite activator protein
   6426..6518    -  CDS            lacI (fragment): lac repressor; lacI; The lac repressor binds to the lac operator to inhibit transcription in E. coli. This inhibition can be relieved by adding lactose or isopropyl-β-D-thiogalactopyranoside (IPTG).
   6701..7289    -  rep_origin     ori: high-copy-number ColE1/pMB1/pBR322/pUC origin of replication
   7460..4       -  CDS            AmpR (across the origin): β-lactamase; bla; confers resistance to ampicillin, carbenicillin, and related antibiotics
