[The description below was written by a language model from this plasmid's Addgene catalogue record and pLannotate feature annotations shown in this document.]
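Description:
PB-TRE-EGFP-EF1a-rtTA is an 8,316 bp piggyBac transposon plasmid for mammalian expression that carries an all-in-one doxycycline-inducible (Tet-On) system with EGFP as the inducible cargo. In bacteria it is maintained by a high-copy ColE1/pUC-type origin and ampicillin resistance (AmpR/bla). The backbone also retains an f1 origin and remnants of a lacZα/lac promoter cloning region. Both the depositor sequence and the sequencing-verified record give the same length and the same set of features, offset by only a few bases. The automated annotation does not call the piggyBac terminal repeats. They presumably lie in the unannotated stretches flanking the two expression cassettes, but the feature table does not place them. Short hits to phage lambda protein B, hPGK, WPRE and a G-CSF destabilising element are fragments and are probably spacer or incidental matches.

The payload consists of two units in the same orientation. In the first, a TRE3G Tet-responsive promoter drives EGFP. V5 and partial His-tag sequences are annotated just downstream, although the record does not state whether they are fused in frame, and the unit ends with a bGH polyadenylation signal. In the second, a constitutive EF-1α core promoter joined to an HTLV-1 LTR segment drives rtTA3, followed closely by the puromycin resistance gene and an SV40 poly(A) signal. This layout suggests a single transcript, but the element linking the two coding regions is not annotated. With doxycycline present, rtTA3 binds the TRE3G promoter and switches on EGFP.

When supplied with a piggyBac transposase from a separate source, the cassette can integrate into the genome, and stable cells can be selected with puromycin. The associated publication concerns induced neurons, where such a construct could act as a fluorescent reporter or control for inducible expression, though the record does not state this role.
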