Addgene plasmid #104454: PB-TRE-EGFP-EF1a-rtTA
Purpose: PiggyBac plasmid expressing EGFP under the control of a doxycycline-inducible promotor
Depositing lab: Volker Busskamp. Depositing organization: Technische Universitaet Dresden. Publication: Induced Neurons for the Study of Neurodegenerative and Neurodevelopmental Disorders. Sauter EJ, Kutsche LK, Klapper SD, Busskamp V. Methods Mol Biol. 2019;1942:101-121. doi: 10.1007/978-1-4939-9080-1_9. PubMed 30900179.
Backbone
  Vector backbone: PiggyBac
  Backbone manufacturer: The piggyBac vector backbone was a gift from George Church, Addgene plasmid #63800
  Total vector size (bp): 8316
  Vector type: Mammalian Expression ; PiggyBac
  Selectable markers: Puromycin
Growth in bacteria
  Bacterial resistance: Ampicillin, 100 μg/mL
  Growth temperature: 37°C
  Growth strain: NEB Stable
  Copy number: High Copy
Gene/Insert 1
  Gene/Insert name: enhanced green fluorescent protein (alt name: EGFP)
  Insert size (bp): 717
Gene/Insert 2
  Gene/Insert name: reverse tetracycline-controlled transactivator 3 (alt name: rtTA3)
  Insert size (bp): 744
Terms and licenses: Academic/Nonprofit Terms; Industry Terms: Not Available to Industry
How to cite: PB-TRE-EGFP-EF1a-rtTA was a gift from Volker Busskamp (Addgene plasmid # 104454 ; http://n2t.net/addgene:104454 ; RRID:Addgene_104454)
